>Addgene plasmid #112760 | pLJM1 Flag GFP 4E-BP1 Omp25 | addgene full sequence | sequence record 225103 | Addgene NGS Result
ATGCCAAGTACGCCCCCTATTGACGTCAATGACGGTAAATGGCCCGCCTGGCATTATGCCCAGTACATGA
CCTTATGGGACTTTCCTACTTGGCAGTACATCTACGTATTAGTCATCGCTATTACCATGGTGATGCGGTT
TTGGCAGTACATCAATGGGCGTGGATAGCGGTTTGACTCACGGGGATTTCCAAGTCTCCACCCCATTGAC
GTCAATGGGAGTTTGTTTTGGCACCAAAATCAACGGGACTTTCCAAAATGTCGTAACAACTCCGCCCCAT
TGACGCAAATGGGCGGTAGGCGTGTACGGTGGGAGGTCTATATAAGCAGAGCTGGTTTAGTGAACCGTCA
GATCCGCTAGCGCTACCGGTGCCACCATGGTGAGCAAGGGCGAGGAGCTGTTCACCGGGGTGGTGCCCAT
CCTGGTCGAGCTGGACGGCGACGTAAACGGCCACAAGTTCAGCGTGTCCGGCGAGGGCGAGGGCGATGCC
ACCTACGGCAAGCTGACCCTGAAGTTCATCTGCACCACCGGCAAGCTGCCCGTGCCCTGGCCCACCCTCG
TGACCACCCTGACCTACGGCGTGCAGTGCTTCAGCCGCTACCCCGACCACATGAAGCAGCACGACTTCTT
CAAGTCCGCCATGCCCGAAGGCTACGTCCAGGAGCGCACCATCTTCTTCAAGGACGACGGCAACTACAAG
ACCCGCGCCGAGGTGAAGTTCGAGGGCGACACCCTGGTGAACCGCATCGAGCTGAAGGGCATCGACTTCA
AGGAGGACGGCAACATCCTGGGGCACAAGCTGGAGTACAACTACAACAGCCACAACGTCTATATCATGGC
CGACAAGCAGAAGAACGGCATCAAGGTGAACTTCAAGATCCGCCACAACATCGAGGACGGCAGCGTGCAG
CTCGCCGACCACTACCAGCAGAACACCCCCATCGGCGACGGCCCCGTGCTGCTGCCCGACAACCACTACC
TGAGCACCCAGTCCGCCCTGAGCAAAGACCCCAACGAGAAGCGCGATCACATGGTCCTGCTGGAGTTCGT
GACCGCCGCCGGGATCACTCTCGGCATGGACGAGCTGTACAAGTTCGAAATGTCCGGGGGCAGCAGCTGC
AGCCAGACCCCAAGCCGTGCAATCCCTGCAACTCGCCGGGTGGTGCTCGGTGACGGAGTGCAGCTCCCTC
CAGGTGACTACAGCACGACTCCAGGCGGCACGCTCTTCAGCACCACCCCGGGAGGTACCAGGATCATCTA
TGACCGGAAATTCCTGATGGAGTGTCGGAACTCACCTGTGACCAAAACACCCCCAAGGGATCTGCCCACC
ATTCCGGGGGTCACCAGCCCTTCCAGTGATGAGCCCCCCATGGAAGCCAGCCAGAGCCACCTGCGCAATA
GCCCAGAAGATAAGCGGGCGGGCGGTGAAGAGTCACAGTTTGAGATGGACATTGGTGGTTCTGCCGGTGG
CTCCGGTTCTGGCTCCAGCGGTGGCAGCTCTGGTGCGTCCGGCACGGGTACTGCGGGTGGCACTGGCAGC
GGTTCCGGTGGTGGTTCTGGCGACTACAAGGATGACGATGACAAGGTCGACGGAGAGCCGAGTGGAGTTC
CTGTAGCTGTGGTGCTGCTGCCAGTGTTTGCCCTTACCCTGGTAGCAGTTTGGGCCTTCGTGAGATACCG
AAAGCAGCTCTGAGAATTCTCGACCTCGAGACAAATGGCAGTATTCATCCACAATTTTAAAAGAAAAGGG
GGGATTGGGGGGTACAGTGCAGGGGAAAGAATAGTAGACATAATAGCAACAGACATACAAACTAAAGAAT
TACAAAAACAAATTACAAAAATTCAAAATTTTCGGGTTTATTACAGGGACAGCAGAGATCCACTTTGGCC
GCGGCTCGAGGGGGTTGGGGTTGCGCCTTTTCCAAGGCAGCCCTGGGTTTGCGCAGGGACGCGGCTGCTC
TGGGCGTGGTTCCGGGAAACGCAGCGGCGCCGACCCTGGGTCTCGCACATTCTTCACGTCCGTTCGCAGC
GTCACCCGGATCTTCGCCGCTACCCTTGTGGGCCCCCCGGCGACGCTTCCTGCTCCGCCCCTAAGTCGGG
AAGGTTCCTTGCGGTTCGCGGCGTGCCGGACGTGACAAACGGAAGCCGCACGTCTCACTAGTACCCTCGC
AGACGGACAGCGCCAGGGAGCAATGGCAGCGCGCCGACCGCGATGGGCTGTGGCCAATAGCGGCTGCTCA
GCAGGGCGCGCCGAGAGCAGCGGCCGGGAAGGGGCGGTGCGGGAGGCGGGGTGTGGGGCGGTAGTGTGGG
CCCTGTTCCTGCCCGCGCGGTGTTCCGCATTCTGCAAGCCTCCGGAGCGCACGTCGGCAGTCGGCTCCCT
CGTTGACCGAATCACCGACCTCTCTCCCCAGGGGGATCCACCGGAGCTTACCATGACCGAGTACAAGCCC
ACGGTGCGCCTCGCCACCCGCGACGACGTCCCCAGGGCCGTACGCACCCTCGCCGCCGCGTTCGCCGACT
ACCCCGCCACGCGCCACACCGTCGATCCGGACCGCCACATCGAGCGGGTCACCGAGCTGCAAGAACTCTT
CCTCACGCGCGTCGGGCTCGACATCGGCAAGGTGTGGGTCGCGGACGACGGCGCCGCGGTGGCGGTCTGG
ACCACGCCGGAGAGCGTCGAAGCGGGGGCGGTGTTCGCCGAGATCGGCCCGCGCATGGCCGAGTTGAGCG
GTTCCCGGCTGGCCGCGCAGCAACAGATGGAAGGCCTCCTGGCGCCGCACCGGCCCAAGGAGCCCGCGTG
GTTCCTGGCCACCGTCGGCGTCTCGCCCGACCACCAGGGCAAGGGTCTGGGCAGCGCCGTCGTGCTCCCC
GGAGTGGAGGCGGCCGAGCGCGCCGGGGTGCCCGCCTTCCTGGAGACCTCCGCGCCCCGCAACCTCCCCT
TCTACGAGCGGCTCGGCTTCACCGTCACCGCCGACGTCGAGGTGCCCGAAGGACCGCGCACCTGGTGCAT
GACCCGCAAGCCCGGTGCCTGACGCCCGCCCCACGACCCGCAGCGCCCGACCGAAAGGAGCGCACGACCC
CATGCATCGGTACCTTTAAGACCAATGACTTACAAGGCAGCTGTAGATCTTAGCCACTTTTTAAAAGAAA
AGGGGGGACTGGAAGGGCTAATTCACTCCCAACGAAGACAAGATCTGCTTTTTGCTTGTACTGGGTCTCT
CTGGTTAGACCAGATCTGAGCCTGGGAGCTCTCTGGCTAACTAGGGAACCCACTGCTTAAGCCTCAATAA
AGCTTGCCTTGAGTGCTTCAAGTAGTGTGTGCCCGTCTGTTGTGTGACTCTGGTAACTAGAGATCCCTCA
GACCCTTTTAGTCAGTGTGGAAAATCTCTAGCAGTAGTAGTTCATGTCATCTTATTATTCAGTATTTATA
ACTTGCAAAGAAATGAATATCAGAGAGTGAGAGGAACTTGTTTATTGCAGCTTATAATGGTTACAAATAA
AGCAATAGCATCACAAATTTCACAAATAAAGCATTTTTTTCACTGCATTCTAGTTGTGGTTTGTCCAAAC
TCATCAATGTATCTTATCATGTCTGGCTCTAGCTATCCCGCCCCTAACTCCGCCCATCCCGCCCCTAACT
CCGCCCAGTTCCGCCCATTCTCCGCCCCATGGCTGACTAATTTTTTTTATTTATGCAGAGGCCGAGGCCG
CCTCGGCCTCTGAGCTATTCCAGAAGTAGTGAGGAGGCTTTTTTGGAGGCCTAGGGACGTACCCAATTCG
CCCTATAGTGAGTCGTATTACGCGCGCTCACTGGCCGTCGTTTTACAACGTCGTGACTGGGAAAACCCTG
GCGTTACCCAACTTAATCGCCTTGCAGCACATCCCCCTTTCGCCAGCTGGCGTAATAGCGAAGAGGCCCG
CACCGATCGCCCTTCCCAACAGTTGCGCAGCCTGAATGGCGAATGGG
[124 nt withheld, positions 3968-4091]
C
[91 nt withheld, positions 4093-4183]
A
[49 nt withheld, positions 4185-4233]
CCTTTGACGTTGGAGTCCACGTTCTTT
[37 nt withheld, positions 4261-4297]
ACCCTATCTCGGTCTATTCTTTTGATTTATAAGGGATTTTGCCGATTTCGGCCTATTGGTTAAAAAATGA
GCTGATTTAACAAAAATTTAACGCGAATTTTAACAAAATATTAACGCTTACAATTTAGGTGGCACTTTTC
GGGGAAATGTGCGCGGAACCCCTATTTGTTTATTTTTCTAAATACATTCAAATATGTATCCGCTCATGAG
ACAATAACCCTGATAAATGCTTCAATAATATTGAAAAAGGAAGAGTATGAGTATTCAACATTTCCGTGTC
GCCCTTATTCCCTTTTTTGCGGCATTTTGCCTTCCTGTTTTTGCTCACCCAGAAACGCTGGTGAAAGTAA
AAGATGCTGAAGATCAGTTGGGTGCACGAGTGGGTTACATCGAACTGGATCTCAACAGCGGTAAGATCCT
TGAGAGTTTTCGCCCCGAAGAACGTTTTCCAATGATGAGCACTTTTAAAGTTCTGCTATGTGGCGCGGTA
TTATCCCGTATTGACGCCGGGCAAGAGCAACTCGGTCGCCGCATACACTATTCTCAGAATGACTTGGTTG
AGTACTCACCAGTCACAGAAAAGCATCTTACGGATGGCATGACAGTAAGAGAATTATGCAGTGCTGCCAT
AACCATGAGTGATAACACTGCGGCCAACTTACTTCTGACAACGATCGGAGGACCGAAGGAGCTAACCGCT
TTTTTGCACAACATGGGGGATCATGTAACTCGCCTTGATCGTTGGGAACCGGAGCTGAATGAAGCCATAC
CAAACGACGAGCGTGACACCACGATGCCTGTAGCAATGGCAACAACGTTGCGCAAACTATTAACTGGCGA
ACTACTTACTCTAGCTTCCCGGCAACAATTAATAGACTGGATGGAGGCGGATAAAGTTGCAGGACCACTT
CTGCGCTCGGCCCTTCCGGCTGGCTGGTTTATTGCTGATAAATCTGGAGCCGGTGAGCGTGGGTCTCGCG
GTATCATTGCAGCACTGGGGCCAGATGGTAAGCCCTCCCGTATCGTAGTTATCTACACGACGGGGAGTCA
GGCAACTATGGATGAACGAAATAGACAGATCGCTGAGATAGGTGCCTCACTGATTAAGCATTGGTAACTG
TCAGACCAAGTTTACTCATATATACTTTAGATTGATTTAAAACTTCATTTTTAATTTAAAAGGATCTAGG
TGAAGATCCTTTTTGATAATCTCATGACCAAAATCCCTTAACGTGAGTTTTCGTTCCACTGAGCGTCAGA
CCCCGTAGAAAAGATCAAAGGATCTTCTTGAGATCCTTTTTTTCTGCGCGTAATCTGCTGCTTGCAAACA
AAAAAACCACCGCTACCAGCGGTGGTTTGTTTGCCGGATCAAGAGCTACCAACTCTTTTTCCGAAGGTAA
CTGGCTTCAGCAGAGCGCAGATACCAAATACTGTTCTTCTAGTGTAGCCGTAGTTAGGCCACCACTTCAA
GAACTCTGTAGCACCGCCTACATACCTCGCTCTGCTAATCCTGTTACCAGTGGCTGCTGCCAGTGGCGAT
AAGTCGTGTCTTACCGGGTTGGACTCAAGACGATAGTTACCGGATAAGGCGCAGCGGTCGGGCTGAACGG
GGGGTTCGTGCACACAGCCCAGCTTGGAGCGAACGACCTACACCGAACTGAGATACCTACAGCGTGAGCT
ATGAGAAAGCGCCACGCTTCCCGAAGGGAGAAAGGCGGACAGGTATCCGGTAAGCGGCAGGGTCGGAACA
GGAGAGCGCACGAGGGAGCTTCCAGGGGGAAACGCCTGGTATCTTTATAGTCCTGTCGGGTTTCGCCACC
TCTGACTTGAGCGTCGATTTTTGTGATGCTCGTCAGGGGGGCGGAGCCTATGGAAAAACGCCAGCAACGC
GGCCTTTTTACGGTTCCTGGCCTTTTGCTGGCCTTTTGCTCACATGTTCTTTCCTGCGTTATCCCCTGAT
TCTGTGGATAACCGTATTACCGCCTTTGAGTGAGCTGATACCGCTCGCCGCAGCCGAACGACCGAGCGCA
GCGAGTCAGTGAGCGAGGAAGCGGAAGAGCGCCCAATACGCAAACCGCCTCTCCCCGCGCGTTGGCCGAT
TCATTAATGCAGCTGGCACGACAGGTTTCCCGACTGGAAAGCGGGCAGTGAGCGCAACGCAATTAATGTG
AGTTAGCTCACTCATTAGGCACCCCAGGCTTTACACTTTATGCTTCCGGCTCGTATGTTGTGTGGAATTG
TGAGCGGATAACAATTTCACACAGGAAACAGCTATGACCATGATTACGCCAAGCGCGCAATTAACCCTCA
CTAAAGGGAACAAAAGCTGGAGCTGCAAGCTTAATGTAGTCTTATGCAATACTCTTGTAGTCTTGCAACA
TGGTAACGATGAGTTAGCAACATGCCTTACAAGGAGAGAAAAAGCACCGTGCATGCCGATTGGTGGAAGT
AAGGTGGTACGATCGTGCCTTATTAGGAAGGCAACAGACGGGTCTGACATGGATTGGACGAACCACTGAA
TTGCCGCATTGCAGAGATATTGTATTTAAGTGCCTAGCTCGATACATAAACGGGTCTCTCTGGTTAGACC
AGATCTGAGCCTGGGAGCTCTCTGGCTAACTAGGGAACCCACTGCTTAAGCCTCAATAAAGCTTGCCTTG
AGTGCTTCAAGTAGTGTGTGCCCGTCTGTTGTGTGACTCTGGTAACTAGAGATCCCTCAGACCCTTTTAG
TCAGTGTGGAAAATCTCTAGCAGTGGCGCCCGAACAGGGACTTGAAAGCGAAAGGGAAACCAGAGGAGCT
CTCTCGACGCAGGACTCGGCTTGCTGAAGCGCGCACGGCAAGAGGCGAGGGGCGGCGACTGGTGAGTACG
CCAAAAATTTTGACTAGCGGAGGCTAGAAGGAGAGAGATGGGTGCGAGAGCGTCAGTATTAAGCGGGGGA
GAATTAGATCGCGATGGGAAAAAATTCGGTTAAGGCCAGGGGGAAAGAAAAAATATAAATTAAAACATAT
AGTATGGGCAAGCAGGGAGCTAGAACGATTCGCAGTTAATCCTGGCCTGTTAGAAACATCAGAAGGCTGT
AGACAAATACTGGGACAGCTACAACCATCCCTTCAGACAGGATCAGAAGAACTTAGATCATTATATAATA
CAGTAGCAACCCTCTATTGTGTGCATCAAAGGATAGAGATAAAAGACACCAAGGAAGCTTTAGACAAGAT
AGAGGAAGAGCAAAACAAAAGTAAGACCACCGCACAGCAAGCGGCCGCTGATCTTCAGACCTGGAGGAGG
AGATATGAGGGACAATTGGAGAAGTGAATTATATAAATATAAAGTAGTAAAAATTGAACCATTAGGAGTA
GCACCCACCAAGGCAAAGAGAAGAGTGGTGCAGAGAGAAAAAAGAGCAGTGGGAATAGGAGCTTTGTTCC
TTGGGTTCTTGGGAGCAGCAGGAAGCACTATGGGCGCAGCGTCAATGACGCTGACGGTACAGGCCAGACA
ATTATTGTCTGGTATAGTGCAGCAGCAGAACAATTTGCTGAGGGCTATTGAGGCGCAACAGCATCTGTTG
CAACTCACAGTCTGGGGCATCAAGCAGCTCCAGGCAAGAATCCTGGCTGTGGAAAGATACCTAAAGGATC
AACAGCTCCTGGGGATTTGGGGTTGCTCTGGAAAACTCATTTGCACCACTGCTGTGCCTTGGAATGCTAG
TTGGAGTAATAAATCTCTGGAACAGATTTGGAATCACACGACCTGGATGGAGTGGGACAGAGAAATTAAC
AATTACACAAGCTTAATACACTCCTTAATTGAAGAATCGCAAAACCAGCAAGAAAAGAATGAACAAGAAT
TATTGGAATTAGATAAATGGGCAAGTTTGTGGAATTGGTTTAACATAACAAATTGGCTGTGGTATATAAA
ATTATTCATAATGATAGTAGGAGGCTTGGTAGGTTTAAGAATAGTTTTTGCTGTACTTTCTATAGTGAAT
AGAGTTAGGCAGGGATATTCACCATTATCGTTTCAGACCCACCTCCCAACCCCGAGGGGACCCGACAGGC
CCGAAGGAATAGAAGAAGAAGGTGGAGAGAGAGACAGAGACAGATCCATTCGATTAGTGAACGGATCTCG
ACGGTATCGATCACGAGACTAGCCTCGAGCGGCCGCCCCCTTCACCGAGGGCCTATTTCCCATGATTCCT
TCATATTTGCATATACGATACAAGGCTGTTAGAGAGATAATTGGAATTAATTTGACTGTAAACACAAAGA
TATTAGTACAAAATACGTGACGTAGAAAGTAATAATTTCTTGGGTAGTTTGCAGTTTTAAAATTATGTTT
TAAAATGGACTATCAT
Features (pLannotate 1.2.2; 31 found; start..end, strand, type, name):
    130..333     +  promoter       CMV promoter: human cytomegalovirus (CMV) immediate early promoter
    377..1093    +  CDS            EGFP: EGFP is a basic (constitutively fluorescent) green fluorescent protein published in 1996, derived from Aequorea victoria. It is reported to be a rapidly-maturing weak dimer with moderate acid sensitivity.
   1100..1453    +  CDS            EIF4EBP1: 4EBP1_HUMAN - Experimental evidence at protein level: Swiss-Prot protein existence level 1. Repressor of translation initiation that regulates EIF4E activity by preventing its assembly into the eIF4F complex: hypophosphorylated form competes with EIF4G1/EIF4G3 and strongly binds to EIF4E, leading to repress translation. In contrast, hyperphosphorylated form dissociates from EIF4E, allowing interaction between EIF4G1/EIF4G3 and EIF4E, leading to initiation of translation. Mediates the regulation of protein translation by hormones, growth factors and other stimuli that signal through the MAP kin
   1565..1585    +  CDS            FLAG (fragment): FLAG® epitope tag, followed by an enterokinase cleavage site
   1589..1690    +  CDS            Synj2bp (fragment): SYJ2B_RAT - Also known as Omp25. Experimental evidence at protein level: Swiss-Prot protein existence level 1. Regulates endocytosis of activin type 2 receptor kinases through the Ral/RALBP1-dependent pathway and may be involved in suppression of activin-induced signal transduction. From Rattus norvegicus (Rat).
   1735..1852    +  misc_feature   cPPT/CTS: central polypurine tract and central termination sequence of HIV-1
   1901..2411    +  promoter       hPGK promoter: human phosphoglycerate kinase 1 promoter
   2433..3032    +  CDS            PuroR: puromycin N-acetyltransferase; pac from Streptomyces alboniger; confers resistance to puromycin
   3075..3158    +  CDS            nef (fragment): NEF_HV1Z2 - Experimental evidence at protein level: Swiss-Prot protein existence level 1. Extracellular Nef protein targets CD4(+) T-lymphocytes for apoptosis by interacting with CXCR4 surface receptors. From Human immunodeficiency virus type 1 group M subtype D (isolate Z2/CDC-Z34) (HIV-1).
   3160..3393    +  LTR            3' LTR (ΔU3): self-inactivating 3' long terminal repeat (LTR) from HIV-1
   3465..3586    +  polyA_signal   SV40 poly(A) signal: SV40 polyadenylation signal
   3626..3761    +  rep_origin     SV40 ori: SV40 origin of replication
   3782..3800    -  promoter       T7 promoter: promoter for bacteriophage T7 RNA polymerase
   3808..3963    +  CDS            lacZα (fragment): LacZα fragment of β-galactosidase; lacZ fragment
   3968..4396    +  rep_origin     f1 ori (sequence partly withheld): f1 bacteriophage origin of replication; arrow indicates direction of (+) strand synthesis
   4449..4553    +  promoter       AmpR promoter: bla
   4554..5414    +  CDS            AmpR: β-lactamase; bla; confers resistance to ampicillin, carbenicillin, and related antibiotics
   5585..6173    +  rep_origin     ori: high-copy-number ColE1/pMB1/pBR322/pUC origin of replication
   6356..6448    +  CDS            lacI (fragment): lac repressor; lacI; The lac repressor binds to the lac operator to inhibit transcription in E. coli. This inhibition can be relieved by adding lactose or isopropyl-β-D-thiogalactopyranoside (IPTG).
   6461..6482    +  protein_bind   CAP binding site: CAP binding activates transcription in the presence of cAMP. E. coli catabolite activator protein
   6497..6527    +  promoter       lac promoter: promoter for the E. coli lac operon
   6535..6551    +  protein_bind   lac operator: The lac repressor binds to the lac operator to inhibit transcription in E. coli. This inhibition can be relieved by adding lactose or isopropyl-β-D-thiogalactopyranoside (IPTG). lac repressor encoded by lacI
   6596..6614    +  promoter       T3 promoter: promoter for bacteriophage T3 RNA polymerase
   6642..6868    +  promoter       RSV promoter: Rous sarcoma virus enhancer/promoter
   6869..7049    +  LTR            5' LTR (truncated): truncated 5' long terminal repeat (LTR) from HIV-1
   7096..7221    +  misc_feature   HIV-1 Ψ: packaging signal of human immunodeficiency virus type 1
   7205..7568    +  CDS            HIV-1 gag (fragment): gag protein from human immunodeficiency virus 1; gag
   7714..7947    +  misc_feature   RRE: The Rev response element (RRE) of HIV-1 allows for Rev-dependent mRNA export from the nucleus to the cytoplasm.
   8324..8424    +  CDS            Rev (fragment): human immunodeficiency virus 1 (HIV-1) Rev protein; rev; enhances nuclear export of unspliced and incompletely spliced viral mRNAs
   8474..4       +  promoter       U6 promoter (fragment) (across the origin): RNA polymerase III promoter for human U6 snRNA
   8648..129     +  enhancer       CMV enhancer (fragment) (across the origin): human cytomegalovirus immediate early enhancer; contains an 18-bp deletion relative to the standard CMV enhancer
