[The description below was written by a language model from this plasmid's Addgene catalogue record and pLannotate feature annotations shown in this document.]
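Description:
pLJM1 Flag GFP 4E-BP1 Omp25 is a third-generation-style, self-inactivating HIV-1 lentiviral transfer plasmid for expressing a mitochondrially anchored GFP–4E-BP1 fusion in mammalian cells. The catalogue lists the backbone as pLVX, although the name and the annotated layout point to the pLJM1 family. In bacteria it is maintained through a high-copy ColE1/pUC origin and selected with ampicillin (AmpR); an f1 origin, lac promoter/operator remnants, T3 and T7 promoters, and an SV40 origin and poly(A) signal are also present in the backbone. The viral genome is transcribed from an RSV promoter fused to a truncated 5' LTR and carries the Ψ packaging signal with a gag fragment, the RRE for Rev-dependent nuclear export, a cPPT/CTS, and a ΔU3 3' LTR that inactivates LTR promoter activity after integration. Packaging functions are therefore supplied in trans.

The payload is driven by the CMV enhancer/promoter and encodes EGFP followed by human EIF4EBP1 (4E-BP1), the translation repressor that binds eIF4E when hypophosphorylated, and ends in a fragment of rat Synj2bp (Omp25). This tail-anchor segment is commonly used to target fusions to the outer mitochondrial membrane. The catalogue describes the Flag tag as N-terminal with eGFP, but the feature table annotates only a FLAG fragment lying between 4E-BP1 and the Omp25 segment, so the tag position should be checked against the sequence. Downstream, a human PGK promoter drives puromycin N-acetyltransferase for selection of transduced cells. The stated purpose is simply to express GFP-4EBP1-Omp25. The associated work concerns mTORC1 regulation, but the record does not describe the experimental use further.
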