Addgene plasmid #112760: pLJM1 Flag GFP 4E-BP1 Omp25
Purpose: express GFP-4EBP1-Omp25
Depositing lab: Roberto Zoncu. Depositing organization: University of California, Berkeley. Publication: A nutrient-induced affinity switch controls mTORC1 activation by its Rag GTPase-Ragulator lysosomal scaffold. Lawrence RE, Cho KF, Rappold R, Thrun A, Tofaute M, Kim DJ, Moldavski O, Hurley JH, Zoncu R. Nat Cell Biol. 2018 Sep;20(9):1052-1063. doi: 10.1038/s41556-018-0148-6. Epub 2018 Jul 30. PubMed 30061680.
Backbone
  Vector backbone: pLVX
  Vector type: Lentiviral
Growth in bacteria
  Bacterial resistance: Ampicillin, 100 μg/mL
  Growth temperature: 37°C
  Growth strain: NEB Stable
  Copy number: Unknown
Gene/Insert
  Gene/Insert name: Flag-GFP-4EBP1-Omp25
  Species: H. sapiens (human)
  Entrez Gene: EIF4EBP1 (a.k.a. 4E-BP1, 4EBP1, BP-1, PHAS-I)
  Tag / fusion protein: Flag eGFP (N terminal on insert); Omp25 (C terminal on insert)
  Cloning method: Restriction Enzyme; 5′ cloning site Unknown (unknown if destroyed); 3′ cloning site Unknown (unknown if destroyed)
Terms and licenses: Academic/Nonprofit Terms; Industry Terms: Not Available to Industry
How to cite: pLJM1 Flag GFP 4E-BP1 Omp25 was a gift from Roberto Zoncu (Addgene plasmid # 112760 ; http://n2t.net/addgene:112760 ; RRID:Addgene_112760)
